>Addgene plasmid #218509 | pEC3115 (pSpy0K6-P23_mKate2~*ssrA) | addgene full sequence | sequence record 438730 | Addgene NGS Result
TGAAAAAGACTGAGGGTCACTTTACCCGTCAAGTTGATCAGGTCACCAAATATGACAAAGATTATATTTG
GAGTTTGGTTCATTCCCAATTACGTGAAGGTGGTTTATCACAAGCTGCTAGTGACTTAGTCATGAGCTAT
TTTGAAGAACGCTATGCTTATGCGCTGGAACACATACGGTTCGCAAGAACAGCTGAAGCTATTGCGGAAT
ATGTCTTTAATGGTGTCTTATCCGAATGGACCAAGCAACTAAGGTGACAAGAAGCGAAGTGAGTAAGATG
TTTTGGTGGCTATTATTAGGTGTTTGGGGACTAAGGACAATTTGGTTGATTATTGAAGTTATCACTGCAC
CAGAAATGGAAGATTATAGTTGAGTAAGGACGTTACATAAGCAGTAAGGTCCTTTTATTTTGTCAGAAAG
GAATGAGAGATATGAAGTTTTTAGATTTGTTTGCAGGAATTGGAGGCTTTCGATTGGGTTTAATTAATCA
GTGCCATGAGTGTATTGGCTTTTGTGAGATTGATAAGTTTGCGAGGCAATCTTACAAAGCCATCTATGAG
ACCGAAGGAGAAATAGAATTTCATGACATTAGACAAGTCACAGACCAAGACTTTAGACAACTTAGAGGGC
AAGTGGATATCATCTGCGGTGGTTTTTCCCTTGTCAAGCATTTTCACTCGCAGGCAGACGACTGGGATTT
GAGGGCACTAGGAGAACTCTCTTCTTTGAGATTACTCGAGCGACCAAACAGATAAAAATCATACCCATAA
TCACATCCAATCAACGCCATTGACCGTAATTCAGATAAAAAATTGATATGGAATTATGGGCTCACCTTCG
GGTGGGCCTTTCTGCGTTTGGATATAGTAAAACGACGGCCAGTCAGCGAGACCAGCTGAATTCCTCGAAA
AGCCCTGACAACCCTTGTTCCTAAAAAGGAATAAGCGTTCGGTCAGTAAATAATAGAAATAAAAAATCAG
ACCTAAGACTGATGACAAAAAGAGAAAATTTTGATAAAATAGTCTTAGAATTAAATTAAAAAGGGAGGCC
AAATATAATGAAAAATATGAATGACAATGATGTTCCGCGGTGGCGGCGATCTAAGGAGGAATAAAAAATG
GTTTCAGAACTTATCAAAGAAAACATGCACATGAAACTTTACATGGAAGGTACTGTTAACAACCACCACT
TCAAATGTACTTCAGAAGGTGAAGGTAAACCATACGAAGGTACTCAAACTATGCGTATCAAAGCTGTTGA
AGGTGGTCCACTTCCATTCGCTTTCGACATCCTTGCTACTTCATTCATGTACGGTTCAAAAACTTTCATC
AACCACACTCAAGGTATCCCAGACTTCTTCAAACAATCATTCCCAGAAGGTTTCACTTGGGAACGTGTTA
CTACTTACGAAGACGGTGGTGTTCTTACTGCTACTCAAGACACTTCACTTCAAGACGGTTGTCTTATCTA
CAACGTTAAAATCCGTGGTGTTAACTTCCCATCAAACGGTCCAGTTATGCAAAAAAAAACTCTTGGTTGG
GAAGCTTCAACTGAAACTCTTTACCCAGCTGACGGTGGTCTTGAAGGTCGTGCTGACATGGCTCTTAAAC
TTGTTGGTGGTGGTCACCTTATCTGTAACCTTAAAACTACTTACCGTTCAAAAAAACCAGCTAAAAACCT
TAAAATGCCAGGTGTTTACTACGTTGACCGTCGTCTTGAACGTATCAAAGAAGCTGACAAAGAAACTTAC
GTTGAACAACACGAAGTTGCTGTTGCTCGTTACTGTGACCTTCCATCAAAACTTGGTCACCGTGCATAAA
ATACAAACTCTTACGCTTTAGCTGCCTAAGATCGATCTGGCTTCTTGCGTAAAAAAGGCCCACAAAAGTG
GGCCTTTTTTCTCGGATCTGAAGGTCTCATGTGTCATAGCTGTTTCCTGCTTAACAATCCCAAAACTTGT
CGACGATAAACCCAGCGAACCATTTGAGGTGATAGGTAAGATTATACCGAGGTATGAAAACGAGAATTGG
ACCTTTACAGAATTACTCTATGAAGCGCCATATTTAAAAAGCTACCAAGACGAAGAGGATGAAGAGGATG
AGGAGGCAGATTGCCTTGAATATATTGACAATACTGATAAGATAATATATCTTTTATATAGAAGATATCG
CCGTATGTAAGGATTTCAGGGGGCAAGGCATAGGCAGCGCGCTTATCAATATATCTATAGAATGGGCAAA
GCATAAAAACTTGCATGGACTAATGCTTGAAACCCAGGACAATAACCTTATAGCTTGTAAATTCTATCAT
AATTGTGGTTTCAAAATCGGCTCCGTCGATACTATGTTATACGCCAACTTTGAAAACAACTTTGAAAAAG
CTGTTTTCTGGTATTTAAGGTTTTAGAATGCAAGGAACAGTGAATTGGAGTTCGTCTTGTTATAATTAGC
TTCTTGGGGTATCTTTAAATACTGTAGAAAAGAGGAAGGAAATAATAAATGGCTAAAATGAGAATATCAC
CGGAATTGAAAAAACTGATCGAAAAATACCGCTGCGTAAAAGATACGGAAGGAATGTCTCCTGCTAAGGT
ATATAAGCTGGTGGGAGAAAATGAAAACCTATATTTAAAAATGACGGACAGCCGGTATAAAGGGACCACC
TATGATGTGGAACGGGAAAAGGACATGATGCTATGGCTGGAAGGAAAGCTGCCTGTTCCAAAGGTCCTGC
ACTTTGAACGGCATGATGGCTGGAGCAATCTGCTCATGAGTGAGGCCGATGGCGTCCTTTGCTCGGAAGA
GTATGAAGATGAACAAAGCCCTGAAAAGATTATCGAGCTGTATGCGGAGTGCATCAGGCTCTTTCACTCC
ATCGACATATCGGATTGTCCCTATACGAATAGCTTAGACAGCCGCTTAGCCGAATTGGATTACTTACTGA
ATAACGATCTGGCCGATGTGGATTGCGAAAACTGGGAAGAAGACACTCCATTTAAAGATCCGCGCGAGCT
GTATGATTTTTTAAAGACGGAAAAGCCCGAAGAGGAACTTGTCTTTTCCCACGGCGACCTGGGAGACAGC
AACATCTTTGTGAAAGATGGCAAAGTAAGTGGCTTTATTGATCTTGGGAGAAGCGGCAGGGCGGACAAGT
GGTATGACATTGCCTTCTGCGTCCGGTCGATCAGGGAGGATATCGGGGAAGAACAGTATGTCGAGCTATT
TTTTGACTTACTGGGGATCAAGCCTGATTGGGAGAAAATAAAATATTATATTTTACTGGATGAATTGTTT
TAGTACCTAGATTTAGATGTCTAAAAAGCTTTAACTACAAGCTTTTTAGACATCTAATCTTTTCTGAAGT
ACATCCGCAACTGTCCATACTCTGATGTTTTATATCTTTTCTAAAAGTTCGCTAGATAGGGTGAATCTAA
CCATTGACTTAAAACAAAAAATGTAACTTTTATCCTAGAAGAAGATACTCAAAAGATAAGTTTAGGTCAT
AAAAAAATAAGCGATAAGAAATTATATGATGTCAATTTTTTCAAGATTACTTTAAAAATAAGGAAGTCGG
TGTTTCAGATCGATTAGAAAGTCTACAGAAACAGTACATGCTTTTCAAGAAGAACGAGATAAAGAGGAGG
TATCCACTGAAGAGAGTAAGGAAGTCTTCAAGAAATACAAGGGGCAACGAGATGCCATCCATGAGTTTGA
AGTTGAACTTGTGGAACATCAAATTGAGAGGTTAATTGCTGAGGACATTTATATCAAGGTGTCTTTTAGT
GTAAAGCAGAGTGGTCTTATTTTCATTCCTAACTATCAATTGGATATTAGGAAAGAAGAAAATCATAAAA
AATATAAAGTCTATATTCGTGAGACCGCACAATTCTTCATTTACAACAAGGAGGCGTCTGAACTTAATCG
CTATATGCGAGGGCATGAGCTCATTTGCCAGTTAACCAATGATAGCAAGAGTATTCCAAAAAGAAGACGA
CAAACCATTGATACACTTAAGAAAAAGATTGAAGAAATAAGTCTCCTCATTGAGTTAGATACGGAGAATA
AGCCTTATCAAGATATTAAAGATGACATTGTTAAAGATATGGCTCAATTAGATTTGACCATTACAGAGTT
GCAGGACCATATTGCTCATCTCAATAAGGTTGCGGAGGTCTTGCTTAATCTGAACAACAACGATATAGAG
AACCGCCGTTTGGCCAGATATGACTATGCCAAGATGAACTTGACCTGTCAGACCAAGTTTACTCATATAT
ACTTTAGATTGATTTAAAACTTCATTTTTAATTTAAAAGGATCTAGGTGAAGATCCTTTTTGATAATCTC
ATGACCAAAATCCCTTAACGTGAGTTTTCGTTCCACTGAGCGTCAGACCCCGTAGAAAAGATCAAAGGAT
CTTCTTGAGATCCTTTTTTTCTGCGCGTAATCTGCTGCTTGCAAACAAAAAAACCACCGCTACCAGCGGT
GGTTTGTTTGCCGGATCAAGAGCTACCAACTCTTTTTCCGAAGGTAACTGGCTTCAGCAGAGCGCAGATA
CCAAATACTGTTCTTCTAGTGTAGCCGTAGTTAGGCCACCACTTCAAGAACTCTGTAGCACCGCCTACAT
ACCTCGCTCTGCTAATCCTGTTACCAGTGGCTGCTGCCAGTGGCGATAAGTCGTGTCTTACCGGGTTGGA
CTCAAGACGATAGTTACCGGATAAGGCGCAGCGGTCGGGCTGAACGGGGGGTTCGTGCACACAGCCCAGC
TTTGAGCGAACGACCTACACCGAACTGAGATACCTACAGCGTGAGCTATGAGAAAGCGCCACGCTTCCCG
AAGGGAGAAAGGCGGACAGGTATCCGGTAAGCGGCAGGGTCGGAACAGGAGAGCGCACGAGGGAGCTTCC
AGGGGGAAACGCCTGGTATCTTTATAGTCCTGTCGGGTTTCGCCACCTCTGACTTGAGCGTCGATTTTTG
TGATGCTCGTCAGGGGGGCGGAGCCTATGGAAAAACGCCAGCAACGCGGCCTTTTTACGGTTCCTGGCCT
TTTGCTGGCCTTTTGCTCACATGTTCTTTCCTGCGTTATCCCCTGATTCTGTGGATAACCGTATTACCGC
CTTTGAGTGAGCTGATACCGCTCGCCGCAGCCGAACGACCGAGCGCAGCGAGTCAGTGAGCGAGGAAGCG
GAAGAGCGCCCAATACGCAAACCGCCTCTCCCCGCGCGTTGGCCGATTCATTAATGCAGCTGGCACGACA
GGTTTCCCGACTGGAAAG
Features (pLannotate 1.2.2; 8 found; start..end, strand, type, name):
    656..757     +  CDS            hhaIM (fragment): MTH1_HAEPH - Experimental evidence at protein level: Swiss-Prot protein existence level 1. This methylase recognizes the double-stranded sequence GCGC, causes specific methylation on C-2 on both strands, and protects the DNA from cleavage by the HhaI endonuclease. From Haemophilus parahaemolyticus.
    829..856     +  terminator     T7Te terminator: phage T7 early transcription terminator
    867..883     -  CDS            lacZα (fragment): LacZα fragment of β-galactosidase; lacZ fragment
   1118..1813    +  CDS            mKate2: mKate2 is a basic (constitutively fluorescent) red fluorescent protein published in 2009, derived from Entacmaea quadricolor. It is reported to be a rapidly-maturing monomer with moderate acid sensitivity.
   2158..2403    +  CDS            satA (fragment): STA_BACSU - Also known as yyaR. Experimental evidence at protein level: Swiss-Prot protein existence level 1. Involved in resistance to streptothricin, a broad-spectrum antibiotic produced by streptomycetes. Detoxifies streptothricin via acetylation of the beta amino group of the first beta-lysyl moiety of streptothricin. From Bacillus subtilis (strain 168).
   2499..3293    +  CDS            KanR: aminoglycoside phosphotransferase; aphA-3; confers resistance to kanamycin
   4415..5003    +  rep_origin     ori: high-copy-number ColE1/pMB1/pBR322/pUC origin of replication
   5186..5268    +  CDS            lacI (fragment): lac repressor; lacI; The lac repressor binds to the lac operator to inhibit transcription in E. coli. This inhibition can be relieved by adding lactose or isopropyl-β-D-thiogalactopyranoside (IPTG).
