[The description below was written by a language model from this plasmid's Addgene catalogue record and pLannotate feature annotations shown in this document.]
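Description:
pEC3115 (pSpy0K6-P23_mKate2~*ssrA) is a 5,268 bp integrative plasmid built on the pSpy0K6 backbone for constitutive red fluorescent labelling of Streptococcus pyogenes. It replicates in E. coli from a high-copy ColE1/pUC-type origin, and no streptococcal replicon is annotated, consistent with its design as a vector that persists in S. pyogenes only after homologous recombination into the chromosome. The target is Spy_1078 in strain SF370, a locus the depositors found to be transcriptionally silent, so insertion should not disturb host gene expression. The homology regions themselves are not labelled in the automated feature table. Selection in both hosts relies on an aphA-3 aminoglycoside phosphotransferase gene conferring kanamycin resistance.

The payload is mKate2, a monomeric, rapidly maturing red fluorescent protein derived from Entacmaea quadricolor, here codon-optimised for S. pyogenes, obtained by gene synthesis, and inserted by Gibson assembly in place of the backbone's Plac_mrfp cassette. It is driven by the constitutive lactococcal P23 promoter, which is stated in the catalogue fields but not annotated in the feature table. An ssrA degradation tag sequence lies downstream of the coding region, but a stop codon introduced ahead of it uncouples the tag, so the translated protein is untagged and escapes tag-directed proteolysis, giving a highly stable signal over time. The mutation field attributes this stop codon to an mNeongreen coding sequence, which appears to be a carry-over from a sibling construct, since the other fields refer to mKate2. A T7Te terminator lies upstream of the cassette. The short hhaIM, satA, lacZα and lacI fragment hits are probably partial matches or cloning remnants rather than functional genes.
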