Addgene plasmid #218509: pEC3115 (pSpy0K6-P23_mKate2~*ssrA)
Purpose: integrative plasmid enabling constitutive expression of mKate2 in Streptococcus pyogenes, integrates into the transcriptionally silent locus Spy_1078 via homologous recombination
Depositing lab: Emmanuelle Charpentier. Depositing organization: Max Planck Unit for the Science of Pathogens. Publication: Expanding the genetic toolbox for the obligate human pathogen Streptococcus pyogenes. Lautenschlager N, Schmidt K, Schiffer C, Wulff TF, Hahnke K, Finstermeier K, Mansour M, Elsholz AKW, Charpentier E. Front Bioeng Biotechnol. 2024 Jun 7;12:1395659. doi: 10.3389/fbioe.2024.1395659. eCollection 2024. PubMed 38911550.
Backbone
  Vector backbone: pSpy0K6
  Total vector size (bp): 5268
  Vector type: Bacterial Expression
Growth in bacteria
  Bacterial resistance: Kanamycin, 50 μg/mL
  Growth temperature: 37°C
  Growth strain: DH5alpha
  Growth instructions: For E. coli, use 50 µg/mL kanamycin in LB medium. For Streptococcus pyogenes, use 300 µg/mL kanamycin in THY medium.
  Copy number: High Copy
Gene/Insert
  Gene/Insert name: mKate2
  Species: Entacmaea quadricolor
  Insert size (bp): 699
  Mutation: Deletion of Plac_mrfp cassette, introduction of a stop codon at the 3' end of the mNeongreen coding sequence to uncouple the ssrA degradation tag
  Promoter: P23
  Tag / fusion protein: ssrA degradation tag (C terminal on insert)
  Cloning method: Gibson Cloning
  Sequencing primers: 5′ GTAAAACGACGGCCAGTC; 3′ CAGGAAACAGCTATGAC
Terms and licenses: Academic/Nonprofit Terms; Industry Terms: Not Available to Industry
Depositor comments: This integrative plasmid enables stable expression of the fluorescence reporter mKate2 and therefore allows for fluorescence labelling of S. pyogenes cells. The pSpy0K6 plasmid integrates into the gene SPy_1078 in S. pyogenes SF370, which was found to be transcriptionally inactive. Due to an introduced stop codon upstream of the ssrA degradation tag sequence, the SsrA tag sequence will not be fused to mKate2 during translation. Consequently, the mKate2 protein, and therefore, the fluorescence signal is highly stable over time. See associated publication for more details. Resource Information: The mKate2 gene was codon-optimised for expression in S. pyogenes and obtained by gene synthesis. The lactococcal P23 promoter was taken from pLZ12Km2-P23R:TA:ffluc (Plasmid # 88900). Please download the file linked below to obtain a well annotated map of the plasmid.
How to cite: pEC3115 (pSpy0K6-P23_mKate2~*ssrA) was a gift from Emmanuelle Charpentier (Addgene plasmid # 218509 ; http://n2t.net/addgene:218509 ; RRID:Addgene_218509)
